>Addgene plasmid #131239 | pCMV6-AN-DDK_3KA POLI | addgene full sequence | sequence record 267648 | Addgene NGS Result
AACAAAATATTAACGCTTACAATTTCCATTCGCCATTCAGGCTGCGCAACTGTTGGGAAGGGCGATCGGT
GCGGGCCTCTTCGCTATTACGCCAGCTGGCGAAAGGGGGATGTGCTGCAAGGCGATTAAGTTGGGTAACG
CCAGGGTTTTCCCAGTCACGACGTTGTAAAACGACGGCCAGTGCCAAGCTGATCTATACATTGAATCAAT
ATTGGCAATTAGCCATATTAGTCATTGGTTATATAGCATAAATCAATATTGGCTATTGGCCATTGCATAC
GTTGTATCTATATCATAATATGTACATTTATATTGGCTCATGTCCAATATGACCGCCATGTTGACATTGA
TTATTGACTAGTTATTAATAGTAATCAATTACGGGGTCATTAGTTCATAGCCCATATATGGAGTTCCGCG
TTACATAACTTACGGTAAATGGCCCGCCTGGCTGACCGCCCAACGACCCCCGCCCATTGACGTCAATAAT
GACGTATGTTCCCATAGTAACGCCAATAGGGACTTTCCATTGACGTCAATGGGTGGAGTATTTACGGTAA
ACTGCCCACTTGGCAGTACATCAAGTGTATCATATGCCAAGTCCGCCCCCTATTGACGTCAATGACGGTA
AATGGCCCGCCTGGCATTATGCCCAGTACATGACCTTACGGGACTTTCCTACTTGGCAGTACATCTACGT
ATTAGTCATCGCTATTACCATGGTGATGCGGTTTTGGCAGTACACCAATGGGCGTGGATAGCGGTTTGAC
TCACGGGGATTTCCAAGTCTCCACCCCATTGACGTCAATGGGAGTTTGTTTTGGCACCAAAATCAACGGG
ACTTTCCAAAATGTCGTAATAACCCCGCCCCGTTGACGCAAATGGGCGGTAGGCGTGTACGGTGGGAGGT
CTATATAAGCAGAGCTCGTTTAGTGAACCGTCAGAATTTTGTAATACGACTCACTATAGGGCGGCCGGGA
ATTCGTCGACTGGATCCGGTACCGAGGAGATCTGCCACCATGGATTACAAGGATGACGACGATAAGGCGA
TCGCCGATATCCATATGGAGCTGGCCGACGTGGGAGCCGCTGCCAGCTCCCAGGGGGTGCACGATCAGGT
GCTGCCAACTCCCAACGCTTCTAGTAGAGTGATCGTGCATGTGGACCTGGATTGCTTTTACGCCCAGGTG
GAGATGATTAGCAATCCTGAACTGAAGGACAAACCACTGGGCGTGCAGCAGAAATACCTGGTGGTGACAT
GCAACTATGAAGCTCGCAAGCTGGGGGTGAAGAAACTGATGAATGTGCGGGACGCCAAGGAGAAATGTCC
CCAGCTGGTGCTGGTGAACGGGGAGGATCTGACCCGGTACAGAGAAATGTCTTATAAGGTGACAGAGCTG
CTGGAGGAGTTCAGTCCTGTGGTGGAGCGCCTGGGCTTCGACGAAAATTTTGTGGATCTGACAGAGATGG
TGGAAAAGCGGCTGCAGCAGCTGCAGTCTGACGAGCTGAGTGCCGTGACTGTGAGTGGACACGTGTACAA
CAATCAGTCAATTAACCTGCTGGATGTGCTGCATATCAGACTGCTGGTGGGCAGCCAGATTGCTGCCGAG
ATGAGGGAAGCTATGTATAACCAGCTGGGACTGACCGGATGTGCTGGAGTGGCCTCAAATAAGCTGCTGG
CCAAACTGGTCAGCGGCGTGTTTAAACCCAACCAGCAGACAGTGCTGCTGCCTGAGTCTTGCCAGCACCT
GATCCATAGTCTGAATCACATCAAGGAAATTCCCGGCATCGGGTACAAGACTGCTAAATGTCTGGAGGCC
CTGGGAATCAACAGCGTGCGCGACCTGCAGACCTTTTCCCCTAAGATTCTGGAGAAAGAACTGGGCATTT
CCGTGGCCCAGAGAATCCAGAAGCTGTCTTTCGGAGAGGACAATTCCCCAGTGATCCTGTCTGGCCCCCC
TCAGAGCTTCTCCGAGGAAGATAGCTTTAAGAAATGCTCAAGCGAGGTGGAAGCTAAGAACAAAATTGAG
GAACTGCTGGCCTCCCTGCTGAATAGGGTGTGTCAGGATGGGCGCAAACCTCACACCGTGCGGCTGATCA
TTCGGAGATACTCCTCTGAGAAGCACTATGGAAGGGAATCACGCCAGTGCCCTATTCCAAGCCATGTGAT
CCAGAAGCTGGGAACAGGCAACTATGACGTGATGACTCCTATGGTGGACATCCTGATGAAACTGTTCCGC
AACATGGTGAATGTGAAGATGCCTTTCCATCTGACCCTGCTGTCTGTGTGCTTTTGTAACCTGAAAGCTC
TGAATACAGCCAAGAAAGGGCTGATTGACTACTATCTGATGCCATCTCTGAGTACCACATCACGGAGCGG
CGCCCACTCCTTCGCCATGGCCGACACTCACATGGAAGACTTTCCTAAGGATAAAGAGACCAATAGAGAT
TTCCTGCCAAGTGGCAGGATCGAGTCAACCCGGACAAGAGAATCTCCCCTGGACACTACCAACTTCAGTA
AGGAGAAGGATATTAACGAATTTCCACTGTGCAGCCTGCCTGAGGGAGTGGACCAGGAAGTGTTTAAGCA
GCTGCCTGTGGATATTCAGGAGGAAATCCTGAGTGGGAAGTCAAGAGAGAAATTCCAGGGGAAGGGCAGC
GTGTCTTGTCCACTGCACGCTTCCAGGGGCGTGCTGAGCTTCTTTTCCAAGAAACAGATGCAGGACATCC
CCATTAACCCTAGAGATCATCTGAGTTCAAGCAAACAGGTGTCCTCTGTGTCCCCATGTGAGCCCGGCAC
CTCTGGGTTTAACAGTTCAAGCTCCTCTTACATGAGTTCACAGAAGGACTATTCCTACTATCTGGACAAT
CGGCTGAAAGATGAAAGAATCTCTCAGGGACCTAAGGAGCCACAGGGCTTCCACTTTACAAACAGCAATC
CAGCTGTGTCAGCCTTCCATAGCTTTCCCAACCTGCAGAGCGAGCAGCTGTTCTCCAGAAATCACACAAC
TGACAGTCATAAACAGACTGTGGCCACCGATTCACACGAAGGCCTGACAGAGAATAGGGAACCAGACAGC
GTGGATGAGAAGATTACTTTCCCATCCGACATCGATCCCCAGGTGTTTTACGAGCTGCCCGAAGCTGTGC
AGAAAGAGCTGCTGGCCGAATGGAAGAGGACCGGGTCCGATTTCCACATCGGACATAAGTAAGGATCCAA
GCTTCTCGAGACGCGTTAAGCGGCCGCACTCGAGGTTTAAACGGCCGGCCGCGGTCATAGCTGTTTCCTG
AACAGATCCCGGGTGGCATCCCTGTGACCCCTCCCCAGTGCCTCTCCTGGCCCTGGAAGTTGCCACTCCA
GTGCCCACCAGCCTTGTCCTAATAAAATTAAGTTGCATCATTTTGTCTGACTAGGTGTCCTTCTATAATA
TTATGGGGTGGAGGGGGGTGGTATGGAGCAAGGGGCAAGTTGGGAAGACAACCTGTAGGGCCTGCGGGGT
CTATTGGGAACCAAGCTGGAGTGCAGTGGCACAATCTTGGCTCACTGCAATCTCCGCCTCCTGGGTTCAA
GCGATTCTCCTGCCTCAGCCTCCCGAGTTGTTGGGATTCCAGGCATGCATGACCAGGCTCAGCTAATTTT
TGTTTTTTTGGTAGAGACGGGGTTTCACCATATTGGCCAGGCTGGTCTCCAACTCCTAATCTCAGGTGAT
CTACCCACCTTGGCCTCCCAAATTGCTGGGATTACAGGCGTGAACCACTGCTCCCTTCCCTGTCCTTCTG
ATTTTAAAATAACTATACCAGCAGGAGGACGTCCAGACACAGCATAGGCTACCTGGCCATGCCCAACCGG
TGGGACATTTGAGTTGCTTGCTTGGCACTGTCCTCTCATGCGTTGGGTCCACTCAGTAGATGCCTGTTGA
ATTGGGTACGCGGCCAGCTTGGCTGTGGAATGTGTGTCAGTTAGGGTGTGGAAAGTCCCCAGGCTCCCCA
GCAGGCAGAAGTATGCAAAGCATGCATCTCAATTAGTCAGCAACCAGGTGTGGAAAGTCCCCAGGCTCCC
CAGCAGGCAGAAGTATGCAAAGCATGCATCTCAATTAGTCAGCAACCATAGTCCCGCCCCTAACTCCGCC
CATCCCGCCCCTAACTCCGCCCAGTTCCGCCCATTCTCCGCCCCATGGCTGACTAATTTTTTTTATTTAT
GCAGAGGCCGAGGCCGCCTCGGCCTCTGAGCTATTCCAGAAGTAGTGAGGAGGCTTTTTTGGAGGCCTAG
GCTTTTGCAAAAAGCTCCCGGGAGCTTGTATATCCATTTTCGGATCTGATCAAGAGACAGGATGAGGATC
GTTTCGCATGATTGAACAAGATGGATTGCACGCAGGTTCTCCGGCCGCTTGGGTGGAGAGGCTATTCGGC
TATGACTGGGCACAACAGACAATCGGCTGCTCTGATGCCGCCGTGTTCCGGCTGTCAGCGCAGGGGCGCC
CGGTTCTTTTTGTCAAGACCGACCTGTCCGGTGCCCTGAATGAACTGCAGGACGAGGCAGCGCGGCTATC
GTGGCTGGCCACGACGGGCGTTCCTTGCGCAGCTGTGCTCGACGTTGTCACTGAAGCGGGAAGGGACTGG
CTGCTATTGGGCGAAGTGCCGGGGCAGGATCTCCTGTCATCTCACCTTGCTCCTGCCGAGAAAGTATCCA
TCATGGCTGATGCAATGCGGCGGCTGCATACGCTTGATCCGGCTACCTGCCCATTCGACCACCAAGCGAA
ACATCGCATCGAGCGAGCACGTACTCGGATGGAAGCCGGTCTTGTCGATCAGGATGATCTGGACGAAGAG
CATCAGGGGCTCGCGCCAGCCGAACTGTTCGCCAGGCTCAAGGCGCGCATGCCCGACGGCGAGGATCTCG
TCGTGACCCATGGCGATGCCTGCTTGCCGAATATCATGGTGGAAAATGGCCGCTTTTCTGGATTCATCGA
CTGTGGCCGGCTGGGTGTGGCCGACCGCTATCAGGACATAGCGTTGGCTACCCGTGATATTGCTGAAGAG
CTTGGCGGCGAATGGGCTGACCGCTTCCTCGTGCTTTACGGTATCGCCGCTCCCGATTCGCAGCGCATCG
CCTTCTATCGCCTTCTTGACGAGTTCTTCTGAGCGGGACTCTGGGGTTCGAAATGACCGACCAAGCGACG
CCCAACCTGCCATCACGAGATTTCGATTCCACCGCCGCCTTCTATGAAAGGTTGGGCTTCGGAATCGTTT
TCCGGGACGCCGGCTGGATGATCCTCCAGCGCGGGGATCTCATGCTGGAGTTCTTCGCCCACCCCAACTT
GTTTATTGCAGCTTATAATGGTTACAAATAAAGCAATAGCATCACAAATTTCACAAATAAAGCATTTTTT
TCACTGCATTCTAGTTGTGGTTTGTCCAAACTCATCAATGTATCTTATCATGTCTGTATACCGTCGACCT
CTAGCTAGAGCTTGGCGTAATCATGGTCATAGCTGTTTCCTGTGTGAAATTGTTATCCGCTCACAATTCC
ACACAACATACGAGCCGGAAGCATAAAGTGTAAAGCCTGGGGTGCCTAATGAGTGAGCTAACTCACATTA
ATTGCGTTGCGCTCACTGCCCGCTTTCCAGTCGGGAAACCTGTCGTGCCAGCTGCATTAATGAATCGGCC
AACGCGCGGGGAGAGGCGGTTTGCGTATTGGGCGCTCTTCCGCTTCCTCGCTCACTGACTCGCTGCGCTC
GGTCGTTCGGCTGCGGCGAGCGGTATCAGCTCACTCAAAGGCGGTAATACGGTTATCCACAGAATCAGGG
GATAACGCAGGAAAGAACATGTGAGCAAAAGGCCAGCAAAAGGCCAGGAACCGTAAAAAGGCCGCGTTGC
TGGCGTTTTTCCATAGGCTCCGCCCCCCTGACGAGCATCACAAAAATCGACGCTCAAGTCAGAGGTGGCG
AAACCCGACAGGACTATAAAGATACCAGGCGTTTCCCCCTGGAAGCTCCCTCGTGCGCTCTCCTGTTCCG
ACCCTGCCGCTTACCGGATACCTGTCCGCCTTTCTCCCTTCGGGAAGCGTGGCGCTTTCTCATAGCTCAC
GCTGTAGGTATCTCAGTTCGGTGTAGGTCGTTCGCTCCAAGCTGGGCTGTGTGCACGAACCCCCCGTTCA
GCCCGACCGCTGCGCCTTATCCGGTAACTATCGTCTTGAGTCCAACCCGGTAAGACACGACTTATCGCCA
CTGGCAGCAGCCACTGGTAACAGGATTAGCAGAGCGAGGTATGTAGGCGGTGCTACAGAGTTCTTGAAGT
GGTGGCCTAACTACGGCTACACTAGAAGAACAGTATTTGGTATCTGCGCTCTGCTGAAGCCAGTTACCTT
CGGAAAAAGAGTTGGTAGCTCTTGATCCGGCAAACAAACCACCGCTGGTAGCGGTGGTTTTTTTGTTTGC
AAGCAGCAGATTACGCGCAGAAAAAAAGGATCTCAAGAAGATCCTTTGATCTTTTCTACGGGGTCTGACG
CTCAGTGGAACGAAAACTCACGTTAAGGGATTTTGGTCATGAGATTATCAAAAAGGATCTTCACCTAGAT
CCTTTTAAATTAAAAATGAAGTTTTAAATCAATCTAAAGTATATATGAGTAAACTTGGTCTGACAGTTAC
CAATGCTTAATCAGTGAGGCACCTATCTCAGCGATCTGTCTATTTCGTTCATCCATAGTTGCCTGACTCC
CCGTCGTGTAGATAACTACGATACGGGAGGGCTTACCATCTGGCCCCAGTGCTGCAATGATACCGCGAGA
CCCACGCTCACCGGCTCCAGATTTATCAGCAATAAACCAGCCAGCCGGAAGGGCCGAGCGCAGAAGTGGT
CCTGCAACTTTATCCGCCTCCATCCAGTCTATTAATTGTTGCCGGGAAGCTAGAGTAAGTAGTTCGCCAG
TTAATAGTTTGCGCAACGTTGTTGCCATTGCTACAGGCATCGTGGTGTCACGCTCGTCGTTTGGTATGGC
TTCATTCAGCTCCGGTTCCCAACGATCAAGGCGAGTTACATGATCCCCCATGTTGTGCAAAAAAGCGGTT
AGCTCCTTCGGTCCTCCGATCGTTGTCAGAAGTAAGTTGGCCGCAGTGTTATCACTCATGGTTATGGCAG
CACTGCATAATTCTCTTACTGTCATGCCATCCGTAAGATGCTTTTCTGTGACTGGTGAGTACTCAACCAA
GTCATTCTGAGAATAGTGTATGCGGCGACCGAGTTGCTCTTGCCCGGCGTCAATACGGGATAATACCGCG
CCACATAGCAGAACTTTAAAAGTGCTCATCATTGGAAAACGTTCTTCGGGGCGAAAACTCTCAAGGATCT
TACCGCTGTTGAGATCCAGTTCGATGTAACCCACTCGTGCACCCAACTGATCTTCAGCATCTTTTACTTT
CACCAGCGTTTCTGGGTGAGCAAAAACAGGAAGGCAAAATGCCGCAAAAAAGGGAATAAGGGCGACACGG
AAATGTTGAATACTCATACTCTTCCTTTTTCAATATTATTGAAGCATTTATCAGGGTTATTGTCTCATGA
GCGGATACATATTTGAATGTATTTAGAAAAATAAACAAATAGGGGTTCCGCGCACATTTCCCCGAAAAGT
GCCACCTG
[124 nt withheld, positions 7639-7762]
C
[91 nt withheld, positions 7764-7854]
A
[49 nt withheld, positions 7856-7904]
CCTTTGACGTTGGAGTCCACGTTCTTT
[37 nt withheld, positions 7932-7968]
ACCCTATCTCGGTCTATTCTTTTGATTTATAAGGGATTTTGCCGATTTCGGCCTATTGGTTAAAAAATGA
GCTGATTTAACAAAAATTTAACGCGAATTTT
Features (pLannotate 1.2.2; 20 found; start..end, strand, type, name):
      1..25      +  rep_origin     M13 ori (fragment): M13 bacteriophage origin of replication; arrow indicates direction of (+) strand synthesis
     29..183     -  CDS            lacZα (fragment): LacZα fragment of β-galactosidase; lacZ fragment
    343..722     +  enhancer       CMV enhancer: human cytomegalovirus immediate early enhancer
    724..923     +  promoter       CMV promoter: human cytomegalovirus (CMV) immediate early promoter
    952..970     +  promoter       T7 promoter: promoter for bacteriophage T7 RNA polymerase
   1023..1047    +  CDS            3xFLAG (fragment): three tandem FLAG® epitope tags
   1065..3209    +  CDS            POLI: POLI_HUMAN - Also known as RAD30B. Experimental evidence at protein level: Swiss-Prot protein existence level 1. Error-prone DNA polymerase specifically involved in DNA repair (PubMed:11013228, PubMed:11387224). Plays an important role in translesion synthesis, where the normal high-fidelity DNA polymerases cannot proceed and DNA synthesis stalls (PubMed:11013228, PubMed:11387224, PubMed:14630940, PubMed:15199127). Favors Hoogsteen base-pairing in the active site (PubMed:15254543). Inserts the correct base with high-fidelity opposite an adenosine template (PubMed:15254543). Exhibits low fideli
   3301..3923    +  polyA_signal   hGH poly(A) signal: human growth hormone polyadenylation signal
   3952..4281    +  promoter       SV40 promoter: SV40 enhancer and early promoter
   4348..5139    +  CDS            neo: KKA2_KLEPN - Also known as kan, nptII. Experimental evidence at protein level: Swiss-Prot protein existence level 1. Resistance to kanamycin, neomycin, paromomycin, ribostamycin, butirosin and gentamicin B. From Klebsiella pneumoniae.
   5163..5321    +  CDS            ble (fragment): BLE_KLEPN - Experimental evidence at protein level: Swiss-Prot protein existence level 1. Binding protein with a strong affinity to the bleomycin family of antibiotics. Binds to CL990; an antimitotic-antibiotic compound. From Klebsiella pneumoniae.
   5316..5437    +  polyA_signal   SV40 poly(A) signal: SV40 polyadenylation signal
   5510..5526    -  protein_bind   lac operator: The lac repressor binds to the lac operator to inhibit transcription in E. coli. This inhibition can be relieved by adding lactose or isopropyl-β-D-thiogalactopyranoside (IPTG). lac repressor encoded by lacI
   5534..5564    -  promoter       lac promoter: promoter for the E. coli lac operon
   5579..5600    -  protein_bind   CAP binding site: CAP binding activates transcription in the presence of cAMP. E. coli catabolite activator protein
   5613..5705    -  CDS            lacI (fragment): lac repressor; lacI; The lac repressor binds to the lac operator to inhibit transcription in E. coli. This inhibition can be relieved by adding lactose or isopropyl-β-D-thiogalactopyranoside (IPTG).
   5888..6476    -  rep_origin     ori: high-copy-number ColE1/pMB1/pBR322/pUC origin of replication
   6647..7507    -  CDS            AmpR: β-lactamase; bla; confers resistance to ampicillin, carbenicillin, and related antibiotics
   7508..7612    -  promoter       AmpR promoter: bla
   7639..8067    +  rep_origin     f1 ori (sequence partly withheld): f1 bacteriophage origin of replication; arrow indicates direction of (+) strand synthesis
