[The description below was written by a language model from this plasmid's Addgene catalogue record and pLannotate feature annotations shown in this document.]
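Description:
pCMV6-AN-DDK_3KA POLI is a mammalian expression plasmid of about 8.1 kb built on the commercial pCMV6-AN-DDK backbone. It is maintained in E. coli through a high-copy ColE1/pUC-type origin and an ampicillin resistance gene (β-lactamase with its own promoter). An f1 phage origin and remnants of lac-derived cloning sequence (lacZα, lac promoter/operator and lacI fragments) are also annotated. For selection in mammalian cells, the SV40 enhancer/early promoter drives a neomycin phosphotransferase gene terminated by an SV40 polyadenylation signal, allowing G418 selection of stable transfectants.

The expression cassette uses the human cytomegalovirus immediate-early enhancer and promoter, followed by a T7 promoter, a backbone-encoded N-terminal FLAG (DDK) epitope and the human DNA polymerase iota coding sequence (short isoform a), and ends with the human growth hormone polyadenylation signal. The feature table labels the tag as a fragment of 3xFLAG, which fits a single FLAG unit. The POLI open reading frame has been codon-optimised for human cells and carries three lysine-to-alanine substitutions, K440A, K444A and K446A (the "3KA" mutant), together with a silent KasI restriction site.

Pol iota is an error-prone polymerase that acts in translesion synthesis, when normal replicative polymerases stall at DNA lesions. This construct lets the FLAG-tagged triple mutant be expressed in mammalian cells and detected or immunoprecipitated through the tag. The associated publication concerns the interaction of pol iota with domains of USP7, so the mutant was presumably made for such interaction studies. The record does not state what effect the substitutions have.
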