Addgene plasmid #131239: pCMV6-AN-DDK_3KA POLI
Purpose: Mammalian expression of N-terminally FLAG-tagged DNA polymerase iota containing mutations K440A, K444A and K446A
Depositing lab: Roger Woodgate. Depositing organization: National Institute of Child Health and Human Development (NICHD). Publication: DNA Polymerase iota Interacts with Both the TRAF-like and UBL1-2 Domains of USP7. Ashton NW, Valles GJ, Jaiswal N, Bezsonova I, Woodgate R. J Mol Biol. 2021 Jan 22;433(2):166733. doi: 10.1016/j.jmb.2020.166733. Epub 2020 Dec 3. PubMed 33279577.
Backbone
  Vector backbone: pCMV6-AN-DDK
  Backbone manufacturer: Origene
  Backbone size w/o insert (bp): 5876
  Total vector size (bp): 8066
  Vector type: Mammalian Expression
  Selectable markers: Neomycin (select with G418)
Growth in bacteria
  Bacterial resistance: Ampicillin, 100 μg/mL
  Growth temperature: 37°C
  Growth strain: DH5alpha
  Copy number: High Copy
Gene/Insert
  Gene/Insert name: DNA polymerase iota (alt names: POLI; DNA polymerase iota isoform a (short))
  Species: H. sapiens (human)
  Insert size (bp): 2190
  Mutation: Contains point mutations that convert lysine residues 440, 444 and 446 to alanine (3KA), as well as introduce a silent KasI restriction site. The pol iota CDS has been codon optimised for expression in human cells.
  GenBank ID: NM_001351632.2
  Entrez Gene: POLI (a.k.a. RAD30B, RAD3OB, eta2)
  Tag / fusion protein: FLAG (N terminal on backbone)
Terms and licenses: Academic/Nonprofit Terms; Industry Terms: Not Available to Industry
How to cite: pCMV6-AN-DDK_3KA POLI was a gift from Roger Woodgate (Addgene plasmid # 131239 ; http://n2t.net/addgene:131239 ; RRID:Addgene_131239)
